Addgene plasmid #166760: Venus-BimEL(Bik)-pEGFP-C1
Purpose: To examine effect of swapping the BH3 region in full length BimEL with that of Bik
Depositing lab: David Andrews. Depositing organization: Sunnybrook Research Institute. Publication: Efficacy and specificity of inhibitors of BCL-2 family protein interactions assessed by affinity measurements in live cells. Osterlund EJ, Hirmiz N, Pemberton JM, Nougarede A, Liu Q, Leber B, Fang Q, Andrews DW. Sci Adv. 2022 Apr 22;8(16):eabm7375. doi: 10.1126/sciadv.abm7375. Epub 2022 Apr 20. PubMed 35442739.
Backbone
  Vector backbone: pEGFP-C1
  Vector type: Mammalian Expression
  Selectable markers: Neomycin (select with G418)
Growth in bacteria
  Bacterial resistance: Kanamycin, 50 μg/mL
  Growth temperature: 37°C
  Growth strain: DH5alpha
  Copy number: High Copy
Gene/Insert
  Gene/Insert name: BimEL(Mus musculus)-(Bik BH3) (alt name: BimEL-Bik, BimEL(Bik BH3), VBimEL(Bik), VBimEL(Bik BH3))
  Species: H. sapiens (human), M. musculus (mouse)
  Mutation: BH3 region removed and inserted BH3 of human Bik protein
  Entrez Gene: Bcl2l11 (a.k.a. 1500006F24Rik, Bim, Bod, bcl2-L-11); BIK (a.k.a. BIP1, BP4, NBK)
  Promoter: CMV
  Tag / fusion protein: Venus (N terminal on backbone)
  Cloning method: Ligation Independent Cloning
  Sequencing primers: 5′ TGACGCAAATGGGCGGTAGG; 3′ TCGCCCTTTGACGTTGGAGTCCAC
Terms and licenses: Academic/Nonprofit Terms; Industry Terms: Not Available to Industry
Depositor comments: BH3 region removed and inserted BH3 of Bik protein
How to cite: Venus-BimEL(Bik)-pEGFP-C1 was a gift from David Andrews (Addgene plasmid # 166760 ; http://n2t.net/addgene:166760 ; RRID:Addgene_166760)
