[The description below was written by a language model from this plasmid's Addgene catalogue record and pLannotate feature annotations shown in this document.]
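Description:
Venus-BimEL(Bik)-pEGFP-C1 is a 5.3 kb mammalian expression plasmid built on the pEGFP-C1 backbone, in which the yellow fluorescent protein Venus occupies the position of the backbone's N-terminal fluorescent tag. The human cytomegalovirus immediate early enhancer and promoter drive a single open reading frame consisting of Venus fused upstream of full-length mouse BimEL (Bcl2l11), the longest isoform of this pro-apoptotic BH3-only protein. The BimEL coding sequence is a chimera: its native BH3 region was removed and replaced with the BH3 region of human Bik. A remnant of the multiple cloning site and an SV40 polyadenylation signal follow the fusion. The insert was introduced by ligation-independent cloning.

The plasmid is maintained at high copy in E. coli through a ColE1/pUC-type origin and also carries an f1 origin. One Tn5 aminoglycoside phosphotransferase gene (NeoR/KanR) provides selection in both hosts. It is preceded by a bacterial bla promoter for kanamycin resistance in bacteria and by the SV40 enhancer and early promoter for G418 selection in mammalian cells, and it is terminated by the HSV TK polyadenylation signal. The short annotations for RSF ori, ble, bGH poly(A) and large T antigen are partial matches and are probably not functional parts.

According to the record, the construct is meant for examining how swapping the BH3 region of full-length BimEL for that of Bik affects the protein. The associated publication measures BCL-2 family protein interactions and their inhibitors by affinity measurements in live cells, where the Venus tag would serve as the fluorescent label on the BH3 protein.
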