Features (pLannotate 1.2.2; 16 found; start..end, strand, type, name):
      2..36      +  rep_origin     RSF ori (fragment): Plasmids containing the RSF 1030 origin of replication can be propagated in E. coli cells that contain additional plasmids with compatible origins.
    104..407     +  enhancer       CMV enhancer: human cytomegalovirus immediate early enhancer
    408..611     +  promoter       CMV promoter: human cytomegalovirus (CMV) immediate early promoter
    656..1372    +  CDS            Venus: Venus is a basic (constitutively fluorescent) yellow fluorescent protein published in 2002, derived from Aequorea victoria. It is reported to be a rapidly-maturing weak dimer with moderate acid sensitivity.
   1382..1969    +  CDS            Bcl2l11: B2L11_MOUSE - Also known as Bim. Experimental evidence at protein level: Swiss-Prot protein existence level 1. Induces apoptosis and anoikis. The isoforms vary in cytotoxicity with isoform BimS being the most potent and isoform BimEL being the least potent. From Mus musculus (Mouse).
   1973..2025    +  misc_feature   MCS: multiple cloning site
   2042..2126    +  CDS            large T antigen (fragment): large T antigen from SV40 (simian virus 40)
   2149..2270    +  polyA_signal   SV40 poly(A) signal: SV40 polyadenylation signal
   2304..2732    -  rep_origin     f1 ori (sequence partly withheld): f1 bacteriophage origin of replication; arrow indicates direction of (+) strand synthesis
   2759..2863    +  promoter       AmpR promoter: bla
   2865..3222    +  promoter       SV40 promoter: SV40 enhancer and early promoter
   3257..4051    +  CDS            NeoR/KanR: aminoglycoside phosphotransferase from Tn5; aph(3')-II (or nptII); confers resistance to neomycin, kanamycin, and G418 (Geneticin®)
   4072..4224    +  CDS            ble (fragment): BLE_KLEPN - Experimental evidence at protein level: Swiss-Prot protein existence level 1. Binding protein with a strong affinity to the bleomycin family of antibiotics. Binds to CL990; an antimitotic-antibiotic compound. From Klebsiella pneumoniae.
   4283..4330    +  polyA_signal   HSV TK poly(A) signal: herpes simplex virus thymidine kinase polyadenylation signal (Cole and Stacy, 1985)
   4421..4437    -  polyA_signal   bGH poly(A) signal (fragment): bovine growth hormone polyadenylation signal
   4659..5247    +  rep_origin     ori: high-copy-number ColE1/pMB1/pBR322/pUC origin of replication
>Addgene plasmid #166760 | Venus-BimEL(Bik)-pEGFP-C1 | addgene full sequence | sequence record 329012 | Addgene NGS Result
GTTATCCCCTGATTCTGTGGATAACCGTATTACCGCCATGCATTAGTTATTAATAGTAATCAATTACGGG
GTCATTAGTTCATAGCCCATATATGGAGTTCCGCGTTACATAACTTACGGTAAATGGCCCGCCTGGCTGA
CCGCCCAACGACCCCCGCCCATTGACGTCAATAATGACGTATGTTCCCATAGTAACGCCAATAGGGACTT
TCCATTGACGTCAATGGGTGGAGTATTTACGGTAAACTGCCCACTTGGCAGTACATCAAGTGTATCATAT
GCCAAGTACGCCCCCTATTGACGTCAATGACGGTAAATGGCCCGCCTGGCATTATGCCCAGTACATGACC
TTATGGGACTTTCCTACTTGGCAGTACATCTACGTATTAGTCATCGCTATTACCATGGTGATGCGGTTTT
GGCAGTACATCAATGGGCGTGGATAGCGGTTTGACTCACGGGGATTTCCAAGTCTCCACCCCATTGACGT
CAATGGGAGTTTGTTTTGGCACCAAAATCAACGGGACTTTCCAAAATGTCGTAACAACTCCGCCCCATTG
ACGCAAATGGGCGGTAGGCGTGTACGGTGGGAGGTCTATATAAGCAGAGCTGGTTTAGTGAACCGTCAGA
TCCGCTAGCGCTACCGGTCGCCACCATGGTGAGCAAGGGCGAGGAGCTGTTCACCGGGGTGGTGCCCATC
CTGGTCGAGCTGGACGGCGACGTAAACGGCCACAAGTTCAGCGTGTCCGGCGAGGGCGAGGGCGATGCCA
CCTACGGCAAGCTGACCCTGAAGCTGATCTGCACCACCGGCAAGCTGCCCGTGCCCTGGCCCACCCTCGT
GACCACCCTGGGCTACGGCCTGCAGTGCTTCGCCCGCTACCCCGACCACATGAAGCAGCACGACTTCTTC
AAGTCCGCCATGCCCGAAGGCTACGTCCAGGAGCGCACCATCTTCTTCAAGGACGACGGCAACTACAAGA
CCCGCGCCGAGGTGAAGTTCGAGGGCGACACCCTGGTGAACCGCATCGAGCTGAAGGGCATCGACTTCAA
GGAGGACGGCAACATCCTGGGGCACAAGCTGGAGTACAACTACAACAGCCACAACGTCTATATCACCGCC
GACAAGCAGAAGAACGGCATCAAGGCCAACTTCAAGATCCGCCACAACATCGAGGACGGCGGCGTGCAGC
TCGCCGACCACTACCAGCAGAACACCCCCATCGGCGACGGCCCCGTGCTGCTGCCCGACAACCACTACCT
GAGCTACCAGTCCGCCCTGAGCAAAGACCCCAACGAGAAGCGCGATCACATGGTCCTGCTGGAACGCGTG
ACCGCCGCCGGGATCACTCTCGGCATGGACGAGCTGTACAAGGGAGGCTCCATGGCCAAGCAACCTTCTG
ATGTAAGTTCTGAGTGTGACAGAGAAGGTGGACAATTGCAGCCTGCTGAGAGGCCTCCCCAGCTCAGGCC
TGGGGCCCCTACCTCCCTACAGACAGAACCGCAAGGTAATCCCGACGGCGAAGGGGACCGCTGCCCCCAC
GGCAGCCCTCAGGGCCCGCTGGCCCCACCGGCCAGCCCTGGCCCTTTTGCTACCAGATCCCCACTTTTCA
TCTTTGTGAGAAGATCTTCTCTGCTGTCCCGGTCCTCCAGTGGGTATTTCTCTTTTGACACAGACAGGAG
CCCGGCACCCATGAGTTGTGACAAGTCAACACAAACCCCAAGTCCTCCTTGCCAGGCCTTCAACCACTAT
CTCAGTGCAATGGCTTCCATACGACAGTCTCAGGAGGAACCTGAAGATCTGCGCGGCAGTGACGCATTGG
CCCTGCGGCTGGCCTGCATCGGGGACGAGATGGACGTGAGCTACACAAGGAGGGTGTTTGCAAATGATTA
CCGCGAGGCTGAAGACCACCCTCAAATGGTTATCTTACAACTGTTACGCTTTATCTTCCGTCTGGTATGG
AGAAGGCATTAACTCGAGCTCAAGCTTCGAATTCTGCAGTCGACGGTACCGCGGGCCCGGGATCCACCGG
ATCTAGATAACTGATCATAATCAGCCATACCACATTTGTAGAGGTTTTACTTGCTTTAAAAAACCTCCCA
CACCTCCCCCTGAACCTGAAACATAAAATGAATGCAATTGTTGTTGTTAACTTGTTTATTGCAGCTTATA
ATGGTTACAAATAAAGCAATAGCATCACAAATTTCACAAATAAAGCATTTTTTTCACTGCATTCTAGTTG
TGGTTTGTCCAAACTCATCAATGTATCTTAAGGCGTAAATTGTAAGCGTTAATATTTTGTTAAAATTCGC
GTTAAATTTTTGTTAAATCAGCTCATTTTTTAACCAATAGGCCGAAATCGGCAAAATCCCTTATAAATCA
AAAGAATAGACCGAGATAGGGT
[37 nt withheld, positions 2403-2439]
AAAGAACGTGGACTCCAACGTCAAAGG
[49 nt withheld, positions 2467-2515]
T
[91 nt withheld, positions 2517-2607]
G
[124 nt withheld, positions 2609-2732]
CAGGTGGCACTTTTCGGGGAAATGTGCGCGGAACCCCTATTTGTTTATTTTTCTAAATACATTCAAATAT
GTATCCGCTCATGAGACAATAACCCTGATAAATGCTTCAATAATATTGAAAAAGGAAGAGTCCTGAGGCG
GAAAGAACCAGCTGTGGAATGTGTGTCAGTTAGGGTGTGGAAAGTCCCCAGGCTCCCCAGCAGGCAGAAG
TATGCAAAGCATGCATCTCAATTAGTCAGCAACCAGGTGTGGAAAGTCCCCAGGCTCCCCAGCAGGCAGA
AGTATGCAAAGCATGCATCTCAATTAGTCAGCAACCATAGTCCCGCCCCTAACTCCGCCCATCCCGCCCC
TAACTCCGCCCAGTTCCGCCCATTCTCCGCCCCATGGCTGACTAATTTTTTTTATTTATGCAGAGGCCGA
GGCCGCCTCGGCCTCTGAGCTATTCCAGAAGTAGTGAGGAGGCTTTTTTGGAGGCCTAGGCTTTTGCAAA
GATCGATCAAGAGACAGGATGAGGATCGTTTCGCATGATTGAACAAGATGGATTGCACGCAGGTTCTCCG
GCCGCTTGGGTGGAGAGGCTATTCGGCTATGACTGGGCACAACAGACAATCGGCTGCTCTGATGCCGCCG
TGTTCCGGCTGTCAGCGCAGGGGCGCCCGGTTCTTTTTGTCAAGACCGACCTGTCCGGTGCCCTGAATGA
ACTGCAAGACGAGGCAGCGCGGCTATCGTGGCTGGCCACGACGGGCGTTCCTTGCGCAGCTGTGCTCGAC
GTTGTCACTGAAGCGGGAAGGGACTGGCTGCTATTGGGCGAAGTGCCGGGGCAGGATCTCCTGTCATCTC
ACCTTGCTCCTGCCGAGAAAGTATCCATCATGGCTGATGCAATGCGGCGGCTGCATACGCTTGATCCGGC
TACCTGCCCATTCGACCACCAAGCGAAACATCGCATCGAGCGAGCACGTACTCGGATGGAAGCCGGTCTT
GTCGATCAGGATGATCTGGACGAAGAGCATCAGGGGCTCGCGCCAGCCGAACTGTTCGCCAGGCTCAAGG
CGAGCATGCCCGACGGCGAGGATCTCGTCGTGACCCATGGCGATGCCTGCTTGCCGAATATCATGGTGGA
AAATGGCCGCTTTTCTGGATTCATCGACTGTGGCCGGCTGGGTGTGGCGGACCGCTATCAGGACATAGCG
TTGGCTACCCGTGATATTGCTGAAGAGCTTGGCGGCGAATGGGCTGACCGCTTCCTCGTGCTTTACGGTA
TCGCCGCTCCCGATTCGCAGCGCATCGCCTTCTATCGCCTTCTTGACGAGTTCTTCTGAGCGGGACTCTG
GGGTTCGAAATGACCGACCAAGCGACGCCCAACCTGCCATCACGAGATTTCGATTCCACCGCCGCCTTCT
ATGAAAGGTTGGGCTTCGGAATCGTTTTCCGGGACGCCGGCTGGATGATCCTCCAGCGCGGGGATCTCAT
GCTGGAGTTCTTCGCCCACCCTAGGGGGAGGCTAACTGAAACACGGAAGGAGACAATACCGGAAGGAACC
CGCGCTATGACGGCAATAAAAAGACAGAATAAAACGCACGGTGTTGGGTCGTTTGTTCATAAACGCGGGG
TTCGGTCCCAGGGCTGGCACTCTGTCGATACCCCACCGAGACCCCATTGGGGCCAATACGCCCGCGTTTC
TTCCTTTTCCCCACCCCACCCCCCAAGTTCGGGTGAAGGCCCAGGGCTCGCAGCCAACGTCGGGGCGGCA
GGCCCTGCCATAGCCTCAGGTTACTCATATATACTTTAGATTGATTTAAAACTTCATTTTTAATTTAAAA
GGATCTAGGTGAAGATCCTTTTTGATAATCTCATGACCAAAATCCCTTAACGTGAGTTTTCGTTCCACTG
AGCGTCAGACCCCGTAGAAAAGATCAAAGGATCTTCTTGAGATCCTTTTTTTCTGCGCGTAATCTGCTGC
TTGCAAACAAAAAAACCACCGCTACCAGCGGTGGTTTGTTTGCCGGATCAAGAGCTACCAACTCTTTTTC
CGAAGGTAACTGGCTTCAGCAGAGCGCAGATACCAAATACTGTTCTTCTAGTGTAGCCGTAGTTAGGCCA
CCACTTCAAGAACTCTGTATCACCGCCTACATACCTCGCTCTGCTAATCCTGTTACCAGTGGCTGCTGCC
AGTGGCGATAAGTCGTGTCTTACCGGGTTGGACTCAAGACGATAGTTACCGGATAAGGCGCAGCGGTCGG
GCTGAACGGGGGGTTCGTGCACACAGCCCAGCTTGGAGCGAACGACCTACACCGAACTGAGATACCTACA
GCGTGAGCTATGAGAAAGCGCCACGCTTCCCGAAGGGAGAAAGGCGGACAGGTATCCGGTAAGCGGCAGG
GTCGGAACAGGAGAGCGCACGAGGGAGCTTCCAGGGGGAAACGCCTGGTATCTTTATAGTCCTGTCGGGT
TTCGCCACCTCTGACTTGAGCGTCGATTTTTGTGATGCTCGTCAGGGGGGCGGAGCCTATGGAAAAACGC
CAGCAACGCGGCCTTTTTACGGTTCCTGGCCTTTTGCTGGCCTTTTGCTCACATGTTCTTTCCTGC
