>Addgene plasmid #166760 | Venus-BimEL(Bik)-pEGFP-C1 | depositor partial sequence | sequence record 323708 | Bik BH3 region
TCTGCGCGGCAGTGACGCATTGGCCCTGCGGCTGGCCTGCATCGGGGACGAGATGGACGTGAGC
